>Addgene plasmid #11379 | MDH1-miR-30-PGK-GFP | addgene partial sequence | sequence record 140132 | H1 5'-tcgctatgtgttctgggaaa-3'
ATCTTATAAGTTCTGTATGAGACCACTCGAGTGGAAACACTTGCTGGGATTACTTCTTCAGGTTAACCCA
ACAGAAGGCTAAAGAAGGTATATTGCTGTTGACAGTGAGCGACTGTAAACATCCTCGACTGGAAGCTGTG
AAGCCACAGATGGGCTTTCAGTCGGATGTTTGCAGCTGCCTACTGCCTCGGACTTCAAGGGGCTACTTTA
GGAGCAATTATCTTGTTTACTAAAACTGAATACCTTGCTATCTCTTTGATACATTTTTACAAAGCTGAAT
TAAAATGGTATAAATTTTTAATTAAGAATTCTTGCCAAACCTACAGGTGGGGTCTTTCATTCCCCCCTTT
TTCTGGAGACTAAATAAAATCTTTTATTTTATCGATAAGCTTGGCTGCAGGTCGACGCGGCCGCAATTCT
TAATTAATTCATTACTTGTACAGCTCGTCCATGCCGAGAGTGATCCCGGCGGCGGTCACGAACTCCAGCA
GGACCATGTGATCGCGCTTCTCGTTGGGGTCTTTGCTCAGGGCGGACTGGGTGCTCAGGTAGTGGTTGTC
GGGCAGCAGCACGGGGCCGTCGCCGATGGGGGTGTTCTGCTGGTAGTGGTCGGCGAGCTGCACGCTGCCG
TCCTCGATGTTGTGGCGGATCTTGAAGTTCGCCTTGATGCCGTTCTTCTGCTTGTCGGCCATGATATAGA
CGTTGTGGCTGTTGTAGTTGTACTCCAGCTTGTGCCCCAGGATGTTGCCGTCCTCCTTGAAGTCGATGCC
CTTCAGCTCGATGCGGTTCACCAGGGTGTCGCCCTCGAACTTCACCTCGGCGCGGGTCTTGTAGTTGCCG
TCGTCCTTGAAGAA
