[The description below was written by a language model from this plasmid's Addgene catalogue record.]
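Description:
MDH1-miR-30-PGK-GFP is a retroviral mammalian expression plasmid built on the MDH1-PGK-GFP 2.0 backbone (about 7 kb without insert) and designed to deliver a microRNA gene into mammalian cells. It is maintained in E. coli as a high-copy plasmid under ampicillin selection. The record does not include a feature table, so the bacterial origin, the LTRs and packaging signal expected of a retroviral vector, and their exact arrangement are not documented here.

The payload is a roughly 260 bp human miR-30 fragment inserted by restriction cloning. A fragment of this size is consistent with a microRNA hairpin carried with flanking genomic sequence, which would let the cell's own processing machinery generate the mature miRNA, although the record does not spell this out. The promoter that drives the miR-30 segment is not stated. The vector name indicates a separate PGK-GFP cassette, meaning a phosphoglycerate kinase promoter driving green fluorescent protein. This would serve as a marker, so that transduced cells can be identified or sorted by fluorescence independently of the miRNA.

The plasmid is catalogued under mammalian expression, retroviral and RNAi uses, and it is associated with work on how microRNAs modulate hematopoietic lineage differentiation. This suggests that it is used to produce retrovirus for stable ectopic expression of miR-30 in target cells such as hematopoietic progenitors, with GFP used to track the transduced population. The specific role of the miR-30 construct in that study, for example as a test or a comparison miRNA, is not given in the record.
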