Addgene plasmid #11379: MDH1-miR-30-PGK-GFP
Depositing lab: Chang-Zheng Chen. Depositing organization: Stanford University. Publication: MicroRNAs modulate hematopoietic lineage differentiation. Chen CZ, Li L, Lodish HF, Bartel DP. Science. 2004 Jan 2. 303(5654):83-6. 10.1126/science.1091903 PubMed 14657504.
Backbone
  Vector backbone: MDH1-PGK-GFP 2.0
  Backbone size w/o insert (bp): 6963
  Vector type: Mammalian Expression, Retroviral, RNAi
Growth in bacteria
  Bacterial resistance: Ampicillin, 100 μg/mL
  Growth temperature: 37°C
  Growth strain: DH5alpha
  Copy number: High Copy
Gene/Insert
  Gene/Insert name: miR-30
  gRNA/shRNA sequence: miR-30
  Species: H. sapiens (human)
  Insert size (bp): 260
  Cloning method: Restriction Enzyme
  Sequencing primers: 5′ N/A; 3′ N/A
Terms and licenses: Academic/Nonprofit Terms; Industry Terms: Not Available to Industry
How to cite: MDH1-miR-30-PGK-GFP was a gift from Chang-Zheng Chen (Addgene plasmid # 11379 ; http://n2t.net/addgene:11379 ; RRID:Addgene_11379)
